Addgene plasmid #160610: pDGB3 alpha1 P35S:AsCas12a:T35S (GB1440)
Purpose: Transcriptional unit for the expression of the AsCas12a in plant systems driven by the CaMV35s promoter.
Depositing lab: Diego Orzaez. Depositing organization: Agencia Estatal Consejo Superior de Investigaciones Científicas, M.P. Publication: Assessment of Cas12a-mediated gene editing efficiency in plants. Bernabe-Orts JM, Casas-Rodrigo I, Minguet EG, Landolfi V, Garcia-Carpintero V, Gianoglio S, Vazquez-Vilar M, Granell A, Orzaez D. Plant Biotechnol J. 2019 Apr 5. doi: 10.1111/pbi.13113. PubMed 30950179.
Backbone
  Vector backbone: pDGB3_alpha1
  Backbone manufacturer: self-made; derived from pCambia1302 generated at the Cambia Institute
  Vector type: CRISPR, Synthetic Biology
Growth in bacteria
  Bacterial resistance: Kanamycin, 50 μg/mL
  Growth temperature: 37°C
  Growth strain: DH5alpha
  Copy number: High Copy
Gene/Insert
  Gene/Insert name: P35s:AsCas12a:T35s
  Species: Lachnospiraceae
  Insert size (bp): 5325
  Mutation: BsaI and BsmBI sites removed
  Promoter: P35S
  Cloning method: Restriction Enzyme; 5′ cloning site BsaI (destroyed during cloning); 3′ cloning site BsaI (destroyed during cloning)
  Sequencing primers: 5′ GGTGGCAGGATATATTGTGG
Terms and licenses: Academic/Nonprofit Terms; Industry Terms: Not Available to Industry
Depositor comments: Compatible with GoldenBraid; insert can be released with BsmBI
How to cite: pDGB3 alpha1 P35S:AsCas12a:T35S (GB1440) was a gift from Diego Orzaez (Addgene plasmid # 160610 ; http://n2t.net/addgene:160610 ; RRID:Addgene_160610)
