[The description below was written by a language model from this plasmid's Addgene catalogue record and pLannotate feature annotations shown in this document.]
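Description:
pDGB3 alpha1 P35S:AsCas12a:T35S (GB1440) is a GoldenBraid-compatible plant binary vector of about 11.6 kb carrying a single transcriptional unit for expressing the Cas12a (Cpf1) nuclease in plant cells. The pDGB3_alpha1 backbone derives from pCambia1302. It combines a high-copy ColE1/pUC-type origin with the pBR322 bom site for propagation in E. coli, and the pVS1 oriV, RepA and StaA functions that allow stable replication in Agrobacterium. Selection in bacteria is by kanamycin through an aph(3')-Ia gene located outside the T-DNA. Nopaline-type left and right border repeats flank the payload, so the cassette can be transferred into plant tissue by Agrobacterium. No plant selectable marker is annotated within the borders.

The roughly 5.3 kb insert places the nuclease under the strong constitutive CaMV 35S promoter, followed by a fragment of the TMV Ω translational enhancer. The AsCpf1 coding sequence is fused at its C-terminus to a bipartite nucleoplasmin nuclear localization signal and terminated by the CaMV 35S polyadenylation signal. The catalogue lists the species as Lachnospiraceae, but the construct name and the sequence annotation both identify the gene as the Acidaminococcus sp. BV3L6 orthologue. Internal BsaI and BsmBI sites were removed to domesticate the parts for Type IIS assembly. The unit was built with BsaI, whose sites were destroyed in cloning, and it can be released with BsmBI for combination with other modules, such as crRNA expression units, in higher-level GoldenBraid vectors. The associated study used it to assess Cas12a-mediated gene editing efficiency in plants.
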