Features (pLannotate 1.2.2; 16 found; start..end, strand, type, name):
    616..960     +  promoter       CaMV 35S promoter: strong constitutive promoter from cauliflower mosaic virus
    913..959     +  promoter       minimal CaMV 35S promoter: minimal 35S promoter from cauliflower mosaic virus
    992..1017    +  misc_feature   TMV Ω (fragment): translational enhancer from the tobacco mosaic virus 5'-leader sequence (Gallie et al., 1988)
   1034..4954    +  CDS            AsCpf1: CRISPR-associated protein from Acidaminococcus sp. BV3L6 (Zetsche et al., 2015)
   4955..5002    +  CDS            nucleoplasmin NLS: bipartite nuclear localization signal from nucleoplasmin
   5074..5233    +  polyA_signal   CaMV poly(A) signal (fragment): cauliflower mosaic virus polyadenylation signal
   5259..5283    +  misc_feature   RB T-DNA repeat: right border repeat from nopaline C58 T-DNA
   5623..6024    +  CDS            Y4CG_SINFN (fragment): Protein inferred from homology: Swiss-Prot protein existence level 3. From Sinorhizobium fredii (strain NBRC 101917 / NGR234).
   6584..7213    +  CDS            pVS1 StaA: stability protein from the Pseudomonas plasmid pVS1 (Heeb et al., 2000)
   7642..8715    +  CDS            pVS1 RepA: replication protein from the Pseudomonas plasmid pVS1 (Heeb et al., 2000)
   8781..8975    +  rep_origin     pVS1 oriV: origin of replication for the Pseudomonas plasmid pVS1 (Heeb et al., 2000)
   9178..9217    +  CDS            rop (fragment): Rop protein, which maintains plasmids at low copy number; rop
   9319..9459    +  misc_feature   bom: basis of mobility region from pBR322
   9645..10233   -  rep_origin     ori: high-copy-number ColE1/pMB1/pBR322/pUC origin of replication
  10321..11136   -  CDS            KanR: aminoglycoside phosphotransferase; aph(3')-Ia; confers resistance to kanamycin in bacteria or G418 (Geneticin®) in eukaryotes
  11569..11593   +  misc_feature   LB T-DNA repeat: left border repeat from nopaline C58 T-DNA
>Addgene plasmid #160610 | pDGB3 alpha1 P35S:AsCas12a:T35S (GB1440) | addgene full sequence | sequence record 322039 | Addgene NGS Result
GGAGACTAGAGCCAAGCTGATCTCCTTTGCCCCGGAGATCACCATGGACGACTTTCTCTATCTCTACGAT
CTAGGAAGAAAGTTCGACGGAGAAGGTGACGATACCATGTTCACCACCGATAATGAGAAGATTAGCCTCT
TCAATTTCAGAAAGAATGCTGACCCACAGATGGTTAGAGAGGCCTACGCGGCAGGTCTGATCAAGACGAT
CTACCCGAGTAATAATCTCCAGGAGATCAAATACCTTCCCAAGAAGGTTAAAGATGCAGTCAAAAGATTC
AGGACTAACTGCATCAAGAACACAGAGAAAGATATATTTCTCAAGATCAGAAGTACTATTCCAGTATGGA
CGATTCAAGGCTTGCTTCATAAACCAAGGCAAGTAATAGAGATTGGAGTCTCTAAGAAAGTAGTTCCTAC
TGAATCAAAGGCCATGGAGTCAAAAATTCAGATCGAGGATCTAACAGAACTCGCCGTGAAGACTGGCGAA
CAGTTCATACAGAGTCTTTTACGACTCAATGACAAGAAGAAAATCTTCGTCAACATGGTGGAGCACGACA
CTCTCGTCTACTCCAAGAATATCAAAGATACAGTCTCAGAAGACCAAAGGGCTATTGAGACTTTTCAACA
AAGGGTAATATCGGGAAACCTCCTCGGATTCCATTGCCCAGCTATCTGTCACTTCATCAAAAGGACAGTA
GAAAAGGAAGGTGGCACCTACAAATGCCATCATTGCGATAAAGGAAAGGCTATCGTTCAAGATGCCCCTG
CCGACAGTGGTCCCAAAGATGGACCCCCACCCACGAGGAGCATCGTGGAAAAAGAAGACGTTCCAACCAC
GTCTTCAAAGCAAGTGGATTGATGTGATATCTCCACTGACGTAAGGGATGACGCACAATCCCACTATCCT
TCGCAAGACCCTTCCTCTATATAAGGAAGTTCATTTCATTTGGAGAGGACTCCGGTATTTTTACAACAAT
TACCACAACAAAACAAACAACAAACAACATTACAATTTACTATTCTAGTCGAAATGACACAGTTCGAGGG
CTTTACCAACCTGTATCAGGTGAGCAAGACACTGCGGTTTGAGCTGATCCCACAGGGCAAGACCCTGAAG
CACATCCAGGAGCAGGGCTTCATCGAGGAGGACAAGGCCCGCAATGATCACTACAAGGAGCTGAAGCCCA
TCATCGATCGGATCTACAAGACCTATGCCGACCAGTGCCTGCAGCTGGTGCAGCTGGATTGGGAGAACCT
GAGCGCCGCCATCGACTCCTATAGAAAGGAGAAAACCGAGGAGACAAGGAACGCCCTGATCGAGGAGCAG
GCCACATATCGCAATGCCATCCACGACTACTTCATCGGCCGGACAGACAACCTGACCGATGCCATCAATA
AGAGACACGCCGAGATCTACAAGGGCCTGTTCAAGGCCGAGCTGTTTAATGGCAAGGTGCTGAAGCAGCT
GGGCACCGTGACCACAACCGAGCACGAGAACGCCCTGCTGCGGAGCTTCGACAAGTTTACAACCTACTTC
TCCGGCTTTTATGAGAACAGGAAGAACGTGTTCAGCGCCGAGGATATCAGCACAGCCATCCCACACCGCA
TCGTGCAGGACAACTTCCCCAAGTTTAAGGAGAATTGTCACATCTTCACACGCCTGATCACCGCCGTGCC
CAGCCTGCGGGAGCACTTTGAGAACGTGAAGAAGGCCATCGGCATCTTCGTGAGCACCTCCATCGAGGAG
GTGTTTTCCTTCCCTTTTTATAACCAGCTGCTGACACAGACCCAGATCGACCTGTATAACCAGCTGCTGG
GAGGAATCTCTCGGGAGGCAGGCACCGAGAAGATCAAGGGCCTGAACGAGGTGCTGAATCTGGCCATCCA
GAAGAATGATGAGACAGCCCACATCATCGCCTCCCTGCCACACAGATTCATCCCCCTGTTTAAGCAGATC
CTGTCCGATAGGAACACCCTGTCTTTCATCCTGGAGGAGTTTAAGAGCGACGAGGAAGTGATCCAGTCCT
TCTGCAAGTACAAGACACTGCTGAGAAACGAGAACGTGCTGGAGACAGCCGAGGCCCTGTTTAACGAGCT
GAACAGCATCGACCTGACACACATCTTCATCAGCCACAAGAAGCTGGAGACAATCAGCAGCGCCCTGTGC
GACCACTGGGATACACTGAGGAATGCCCTGTATGAGCGGAGAATCTCCGAGCTGACAGGCAAGATCACCA
AGTCTGCCAAGGAGAAGGTGCAGCGCAGCCTGAAGCACGAGGATATCAACCTGCAGGAGATCATCTCTGC
CGCAGGCAAGGAGCTGAGCGAGGCCTTCAAGCAGAAAACCAGCGAGATCCTGTCCCACGCACACGCCGCC
CTGGATCAGCCACTGCCTACAACCCTGAAGAAGCAGGAGGAGAAGGAGATCCTGAAGTCTCAGCTGGACA
GCCTGCTGGGCCTGTACCACCTGCTGGACTGGTTTGCCGTGGATGAGTCCAACGAGGTGGACCCCGAGTT
CTCTGCCCGGCTGACCGGCATCAAGCTGGAGATGGAGCCTTCTCTGAGCTTCTACAACAAGGCCAGAAAT
TATGCCACCAAGAAGCCCTACTCCGTGGAGAAGTTCAAGCTGAACTTTCAGATGCCTACACTGGCCTCTG
GCTGGGACGTGAATAAGGAGAAGAACAATGGCGCCATCCTGTTTGTGAAGAACGGCCTGTACTATCTGGG
CATCATGCCAAAGCAGAAGGGCAGGTATAAGGCCCTGAGCTTCGAGCCCACAGAGAAAACCAGCGAGGGC
TTTGATAAGATGTACTATGACTACTTCCCTGATGCCGCCAAGATGATCCCAAAGTGCAGCACCCAGCTGA
AGGCCGTGACAGCCCACTTTCAGACCCACACAACCCCCATCCTGCTGTCCAACAATTTCATCGAGCCTCT
GGAGATCACAAAGGAGATCTACGACCTGAACAATCCTGAGAAGGAGCCAAAGAAGTTTCAGACAGCCTAC
GCCAAGAAAACCGGCGACCAGAAGGGCTACAGAGAGGCCCTGTGCAAGTGGATCGACTTCACAAGGGATT
TTCTGTCCAAGTATACCAAGACAACCTCTATCGATCTGTCTAGCCTGCGGCCATCCTCTCAGTATAAGGA
CCTGGGCGAGTACTATGCCGAGCTGAATCCCCTGCTGTACCACATCAGCTTCCAGAGAATCGCCGAGAAG
GAGATCATGGATGCCGTGGAGACAGGCAAGCTGTACCTGTTCCAGATCTATAACAAGGACTTTGCCAAGG
GCCACCACGGCAAGCCTAATCTGCACACACTGTATTGGACCGGCCTGTTTTCTCCAGAGAACCTGGCCAA
GACAAGCATCAAGCTGAATGGCCAGGCCGAGCTGTTCTACCGCCCTAAGTCCAGGATGAAGAGGATGGCA
CACCGGCTGGGAGAGAAGATGCTGAACAAGAAGCTGAAGGATCAGAAAACCCCAATCCCCGACACCCTGT
ACCAGGAGCTGTACGACTATGTGAATCACAGACTGTCCCACGACCTGTCTGATGAGGCCAGGGCCCTGCT
GCCCAACGTGATCACCAAGGAGGTGTCTCACGAGATCATCAAGGATAGGCGCTTTACCAGCGACAAGTTC
TTTTTCCACGTGCCTATCACACTGAACTATCAGGCCGCCAATTCCCCATCTAAGTTCAACCAGAGGGTGA
ATGCCTACCTGAAGGAGCACCCCGAGACACCTATCATCGGCATCGATCGGGGCGAGAGAAACCTGATCTA
TATCACAGTGATCGACTCCACCGGCAAGATCCTGGAGCAGCGGAGCCTGAACACCATCCAGCAGTTTGAT
TACCAGAAGAAGCTGGACAACAGGGAGAAGGAGAGGGTGGCAGCAAGGCAGGCCTGGTCTGTGGTGGGCA
CAATCAAGGATCTGAAGCAGGGCTATCTGAGCCAGGTCATCCACGAGATCGTGGACCTGATGATCCACTA
CCAGGCCGTGGTGGTGCTGGAGAACCTGAATTTCGGCTTTAAGAGCAAGAGGACCGGCATCGCCGAGAAG
GCCGTGTACCAGCAGTTCGAGAAGATGCTGATCGATAAGCTGAATTGCCTGGTGCTGAAGGACTATCCAG
CAGAGAAAGTGGGAGGCGTGCTGAACCCATACCAGCTGACAGACCAGTTCACCTCCTTTGCCAAGATGGG
CACCCAGTCTGGCTTCCTGTTTTACGTGCCTGCCCCATATACATCTAAGATCGATCCCCTGACCGGCTTC
GTGGACCCCTTCGTGTGGAAAACCATCAAGAATCACGAGAGCCGCAAGCACTTCCTGGAGGGCTTCGACT
TTCTGCACTACGACGTGAAAACCGGCGACTTCATCCTGCACTTTAAGATGAACAGAAATCTGTCCTTCCA
GAGGGGCCTGCCCGGCTTTATGCCTGCATGGGATATCGTGTTCGAGAAGAACGAGACACAGTTTGACGCC
AAGGGCACCCCTTTCATCGCCGGCAAGAGAATCGTGCCAGTGATCGAGAATCACAGATTCACCGGCAGAT
ACCGGGACCTGTATCCTGCCAACGAGCTGATCGCCCTGCTGGAGGAGAAGGGCATCGTGTTCAGGGATGG
CTCCAACATCCTGCCAAAGCTGCTGGAGAATGACGATTCTCACGCCATCGACACCATGGTGGCCCTGATC
CGCAGCGTGCTGCAGATGCGGAACTCCAATGCCGCCACAGGCGAGGACTATATCAACAGCCCCGTGCGCG
ATCTGAATGGCGTGTGCTTCGACTCCCGGTTTCAGAACCCAGAGTGGCCCATGGACGCCGATGCCAATGG
CGCCTACCACATCGCCCTGAAGGGCCAGCTGCTGCTGAATCACCTGAAGGAGAGCAAGGATCTGAAGCTG
CAGAACGGCATCTCCAATCAGGACTGGCTGGCCTACATCCAGGAGCTGCGCAACAAAAGGCCGGCGGCCA
CGAAAAAGGCCGGCCAGGCAAAAAAGAAAAAGTAGTGAGCTTCGGCCATGCTAGAGTCCGCAAAAATCAC
CAGTCTCTCTCTACAAATCTATCTCTCTCTATTTTTCTCCAGAATAATGTGTGAGTAGTTCCCAGATAAG
GGAATTAGGGTTCTTATAGGGTTTCGCTCATGTGTTGAGCATATAAGAAACCCTTAGTATGTATTTGTAT
TTGTAAAATACTTCTATCAATAAAATTTCTAATTCCTAAAACCAAAATCCAGTGACCTCGCTGTCATGAG
ACGAATTCTGACAGGATATATTGGCGGGTAAACCTAAGAGAAAAGAGCGTTTATTAGAATAATCGGATAT
TTAAAAGGGCGTGAAAAGGTTTATCCGTTCGTCCATTTGTATGTGCATGCCAACCACAGGGTTCCCCTCG
GGATCAAAGTACTTTGATCCAACCCCTCCGCTGCTATAGTGCAGTCGGCTTCTGACGTTCAGTGCAGCCG
TCATCTGAAAACGACATGTCGCACAAGTCCTAAGTTACGCGACAGGCTGCCGCCCTGCCCTTTTCCTGGC
GTTTTCTTGTCGCGTGTTTTAGTCGCATAAAGTAGAATACTTGCGACTAGAACCGGAGACATTACGCCAT
GAACAAGAGCGCCGCCGCTGGCCTGCTGGGCTATGCCCGCGTCAGCACCGACGACCAGGACTTGACCAAC
CAACGGGCCGAACTGCACGCGGCCGGCTGCACCAAGCTGTTTTCCGAGAAGATCACCGGCACCAGGCGCG
ACCGCCCGGAGCTGGCCAGGATGCTTGACCACCTACGCCCTGGCGACGTTGTGACAGTGACCAGGCTAGA
CCGCCTGGCCCGCAGCACCCGCGACCTACTGGACATTGCCGAGCGCATCCAGGAGGCCGGCGCGGGCCTG
CGTAGCCTGGCAGAGCCGTGGGCCGACACCACCACGCCGGCCGGCCGCATGGTGTTGACCGTGTTCGCCG
GCATTGCCGAGTTCGAGCGTTCCCTAATCATCGACCGCACCCGGAGCGGGCGCGAGGCCGCCAAGGCCCG
AGGCGTGAAGTTTGGCCCCCGCCCTACCCTCACCCCGGCACAGATCGCGCACGCCCGCGAGCTGATCGAC
CAGGAAGGCCGCACCGTGAAAGAGGCGGCTGCACTGCTTGGCGTGCATCGCTCGACCCTGTACCGCGCAC
TTGAGCGCAGCGAGGAAGTGACGCCCACCGAGGCCAGGCGGCGCGGTGCCTTCCGTGAGGACGCATTGAC
CGAGGCCGACGCCCTGGCGGCCGCCGAGAATGAACGCCAAGAGGAACAAGCATGAAACCGCACCAGGACG
GCCAGGACGAACCGTTTTTCATTACCGAAGAGATCGAGGCGGAGATGATCGCGGCCGGGTACGTGTTCGA
GCCGCCCGCGCACCTCTCAACCGTGCGGCTGCATGAAATCCTGGCCGGTTTGTCTGATGCCAAGCTGGCG
GCCTGGCCGGCCAGCTTGGCCGCTGAAGAAACCGAGCGCCGCCGTCTAAAAAGGTGATGTGTATTTGAGT
AAAACAGCTTGCGTCATGCGGTCGCTGCGTATATGATGCGATGAGTAAATAAACAAATACGCAAGGGGAA
CGCATGAAGGTTATCGCTGTACTTAACCAGAAAGGCGGGTCAGGCAAGACGACCATCGCAACCCATCTAG
CCCGCGCCCTGCAACTCGCCGGGGCCGATGTTCTGTTAGTCGATTCCGATCCCCAGGGCAGTGCCCGCGA
TTGGGCGGCCGTGCGGGAAGATCAACCGCTAACCGTTGTCGGCATCGACCGCCCGACGATTGACCGCGAC
GTGAAGGCCATCGGCCGGCGCGACTTCGTAGTGATCGACGGAGCGCCCCAGGCGGCGGACTTGGCTGTGT
CCGCGATCAAGGCAGCCGACTTCGTGCTGATTCCGGTGCAGCCAAGCCCTTACGACATATGGGCCACCGC
CGACCTGGTGGAGCTGGTTAAGCAGCGCATTGAGGTCACGGATGGAAGGCTACAAGCGGCCTTTGTCGTG
TCGCGGGCGATCAAAGGCACGCGCATCGGCGGTGAGGTTGCCGAGGCGCTGGCCGGGTACGAGCTGCCCA
TTCTTGAGTCCCGTATCACGCAGCGCGTGAGCTACCCAGGCACTGCCGCCGCCGGCACAACCGTTCTTGA
ATCAGAACCCGAGGGCGACGCTGCCCGCGAGGTCCAGGCGCTGGCCGCTGAAATTAAATCAAAACTCATT
TGAGTTAATGAGGTAAAGAGAAAATGAGCAAAAGCACAAACACGCTAAGTGCCGGCCGTCCGAGCGCACG
CAGCAGCAAGGCTGCAACGTTGGCCAGCCTGGCAGACACGCCAGCCATGAAGCGGGTCAACTTTCAGTTG
CCGGCGGAGGATCACACCAAGCTGAAGATGTACGCGGTACGCCAAGGCAAGACCATTACCGAGCTGCTAT
CTGAATACATCGCGCAGCTACCAGAGTAAATGAGCAAATGAATAAATGAGTAGATGAATTTTAGCGGCTA
AAGGAGGCGGCATGGAAAATCAAGAACAACCAGGCACCGACGCCGTGGAATGCCCCATGTGTGGAGGAAC
GGGCGGTTGGCCAGGCGTAAGCGGCTGGGTTGCCTGCCGGCCCTGCAATGGCACTGGAACCCCCAAGCCC
GAGGAATCGGCGTGAGCGGTCGCAAACCATCCGGCCCGGTACAAATCGGCGCGGCGCTGGGTGATGACCT
GGTGGAGAAGTTGAAGGCCGCGCAGGCCGCCCAGCGGCAACGCATCGAGGCAGAAGCACGCCCCGGTGAA
TCGTGGCAAGCGGCCGCTGATCGAATCCGCAAAGAATCCCGGCAACCGCCGGCAGCCGGTGCGCCGTCGA
TTAGGAAGCCGCCCAAGGGCGACGAGCAACCAGATTTTTTCGTTCCGATGCTCTATGACGTGGGCACCCG
CGATAGTCGCAGCATCATGGACGTGGCCGTTTTCCGTCTGTCGAAGCGTGACCGACGAGCTGGCGAGGTG
ATCCGCTACGAGCTTCCAGACGGGCACGTAGAGGTTTCCGCAGGGCCGGCCGGCATGGCCAGTGTGTGGG
ATTACGACCTGGTACTGATGGCGGTTTCCCATCTAACCGAATCCATGAACCGATACCGGGAAGGGAAGGG
AGACAAGCCCGGCCGCGTGTTCCGTCCACACGTTGCGGACGTACTCAAGTTCTGCCGGCGAGCCGATGGC
GGAAAGCAGAAAGACGACCTGGTAGAAACCTGCATTCGGTTAAACACCACGCACGTTGCCATGCAGCGTA
CGAAGAAGGCCAAGAACGGCCGCCTGGTGACGGTATCCGAGGGTGAAGCCTTGATTAGCCGCTACAAGAT
CGTAAAGAGCGAAACCGGGCGGCCGGAGTACATCGAGATCGAGCTAGCTGATTGGATGTACCGCGAGATC
ACAGAAGGCAAGAACCCGGACGTGCTGACGGTTCACCCCGATTACTTTTTGATCGATCCCGGCATCGGCC
GTTTTCTCTACCGCCTGGCACGCCGCGCCGCAGGCAAGGCAGAAGCCAGATGGTTGTTCAAGACGATCTA
CGAACGCAGTGGCAGCGCCGGAGAGTTCAAGAAGTTCTGTTTCACCGTGCGCAAGCTGATCGGGTCAAAT
GACCTGCCGGAGTACGATTTGAAGGAGGAGGCGGGGCAGGCTGGCCCGATCCTAGTCATGCGCTACCGCA
ACCTGATCGAGGGCGAAGCATCCGCCGGTTCCTAATGTACGGAGCAGATGCTAGGGCAAATTGCCCTAGC
AGGGGAAAAAGGTCGAAAAGGACTCTTTCCTGTGGATAGCACGTACATTGGGAACCCAAAGCCGTACATT
GGGAACCGGAACCCGTACATTGGGAACCCAAAGCCGTACATTGGGAACCGGTCACACATGTAAGTGACTG
ATATAAAAGAGAAAAAAGGCGATTTTTCCGCCTAAAACTCTTTAAAACTTATTAAAACTCTTAAAACCCG
CCTGGCCTGTGCATAACTGTCTGGCCAGCGCACAGCCGAAGAGCTGCAAAAAGCGCCTACCCTTCGGTCG
CTGCGCTCCCTACGCCCCGCCGCTTCGCGTCGGCCTATCGCGGCCGCTGGCCGCTCAAAAATGGCTGGCC
TACGGCCAGGCAATCTACCAGGGCGCGGACAAGCCGCGCCGTCGCCACTCGACCGCCGGCGCCCACATCA
AGGCACCCTGCCTCGCGCGTTTCGGTGATGACGGTGAAAACCTCTGACACATGCAGCTCCCGGTGACGGT
CACAGCTTGTCTGTAAGCGGATGCCGGGAGCAGACAAGCCCGTCAGGGCGCGTCAGCGGGTGTTGGCGGG
TGTCGGGGCGCAGCCATGACCCAGTCACGTAGCGATAGCGGAGTGTATACTGGCTTAACTATGCGGCATC
AGAGCAGATTGTACTGAGAGTGCACCATATGCGGTGTGAAATACCGCACAGATGCGTAAGGAGAAAATAC
CGCATCAGGCGCTCTTCCGCTTCCTCGCTCACTGACTCGCTGCGCTCGGTCGTTCGGCTGCGGCGAGCGG
TATCAGCTCACTCAAAGGCGGTAATACGGTTATCCACAGAATCAGGGGATAACGCAGGAAAGAACATGTG
AGCAAAAGGCCAGCAAAAGGCCAGGAACCGTAAAAAGGCCGCGTTGCTGGCGTTTTTCCATAGGCTCCGC
CCCCCTGACGAGCATCACAAAAATCGACGCTCAAGTCAGAGGTGGCGAAACCCGACAGGACTATAAAGAT
ACCAGGCGTTTCCCCCTGGAAGCTCCCTCGTGCGCTCTCCTGTTCCGACCCTGCCGCTTACCGGATACCT
GTCCGCCTTTCTCCCTTCGGGAAGCGTGGCGCTTTCTCATAGCTCACGCTGTAGGTATCTCAGTTCGGTG
TAGGTCGTTCGCTCCAAGCTGGGCTGTGTGCACGAACCCCCCGTTCAGCCCGACCGCTGCGCCTTATCCG
GTAACTATCGTCTTGAGTCCAACCCGGTAAGACACGACTTATCGCCACTGGCAGCAGCCACTGGTAACAG
GATTAGCAGAGCGAGGTATGTAGGCGGTGCTACAGAGTTCTTGAAGTGGTGGCCTAACTACGGCTACACT
AGAAGGACAGTATTTGGTATCTGCGCTCTGCTGAAGCCAGTTACCTTCGGAAAAAGAGTTGGTAGCTCTT
GATCCGGCAAACAAACCACCGCTGGTAGCGGTGGTTTTTTTGTTTGCAAGCAGCAGATTACGCGCAGAAA
AAAAGGATCTCAAGAAGATCCTTTGATCTTTTCTACGGGGTCTGACGCTCAGTGGAACGAAAACTCACGT
TAAGGGATTTTGGTCATGCATTCTAGGTGATTAGAAAAACTCATCGAGCATCAAATGAAACTGCAATTTA
TTCATATCAGGATTATCAATACCATATTTTTGAAAAAGCCGTTTCTGTAATGAAGGAGAAAACTCACCGA
GGCAGTTCCATAGGATGGCAAGATCCTGGTATCGGTCTGCGATTCCGACTCGTCCAACATCAATACAACC
TATTAATTTCCCCTCGTCAAAAATAAGGTTATCAAGTGAGAAATCACCATGAGTGACGACTGAATCCGGT
GAGAATGGCAAAAGTTTATGCATTTCTTTCCAGACTTGTTCAACAGGCCAGCCATTACGCTCGTCATCAA
AATCACTCGCATCAACCAAACCGTTATTCATTCGTGATTGCGCCTGAGCGAGTCGAAATACGCGATCGCT
GTTAAAAGGACAATTACAAACAGGAATCGAATGCAACCGGCGCAGGAACACTGCCAGCGCATCAACAATA
TTTTCACCTGAATCAGGATATTCTTCTAATACCTGGAATGCTGTTTTCCCTGGGATCGCAGTGGTGAGTA
ACCATGCATCATCAGGAGTACGGATAAAATGCTTGATGGTCGGAAGAGGCATAAATTCCGTCAGCCAGTT
TAGTCTGACCATCTCATCTGTAACATCATTGGCAACGCTACCTTTGCCATGTTTCAGAAACAACTCTGGC
GCATCGGGCTTCCCATACAATCGGTAGATTGTCGCACCTGATTGCCCGACATTATCGCGAGCCCATTTAT
ACCCATATAAATCAGCATCCATGTTGGAATTTAATCGCGGCCTTGAGCAAGACGTTTCCCGTTGAATATG
GCTCATAACAGAACTTATTATTTCCTTCCTCTTTTCTACAGTATTTAAAGATACCCCAAGAAGCTAATTA
TAACAAGACGAACTCCAATTCACTGTTCCTTGCATTCTAAAACCTTAAATACCAGAAAACAGCTTTTTCA
AAGTTGTTTTCAAAGTTGGCGTATAACATAGTATCGACGGAGCCGATTTTGAAACCGCGGTGATCACAGG
CAGCAACGCTCTGTCATCGTTACAATCAACATGCTACCCTCCGCGAGATCATCCGTGTTTCAAACCCGGC
AGCTTAGTTGCCGTTCTTCCGAATAGCATCGGTAACATGAGCAAAGTCTGCCGCCTTACAACGGCTCTCC
CGCTGACGCCGTCCCGGACTGATGGGCTGCCTGTATCGAGTGGTGATTTTGTGCCGAGCTGCCGGTCGGG
GAGCTGTTGGCTGGCTGGTGGCAGGATATATTGTGGTGTAAACATAACGAATTCGTCTCA
